>Addgene plasmid #121368 | pUC57-Kan_ina168_g4671 | depositor full sequence | sequence record 238263 | pUC57-Kan_ina168_g4671 sequence 3000 bps
TCGCGCGTTTCGGTGATGACGGTGAAAACCTCTGACACATGCAGCTCCCGGAGACGGTCACAGCTTGTCT
GTAAGCGGATGCCGGGAGCAGACAAGCCCGTCAGGGCGCGTCAGCGGGTGTTGGCGGGTGTCGGGGCTGG
CTTAACTATGCGGCATCAGAGCAGATTGTACTGAGAGTGCACCATATGCGGTGTGAAATACCGCACAGAT
GCGTAAGGAGAAAATACCGCATCAGGCGCCATTCGCCATTCAGGCTGCGCAACTGTTGGGAAGGGCGATC
GGTGCGGGCCTCTTCGCTATTACGCCAGCTGGCGAAAGGGGGATGTGCTGCAAGGCGATTAAGTTGGGTA
ACGCCAGGGTTTTCCCAGTCACGACGTTGTAAAACGACGGCCAGTGAATTGACGCGTATTGGGATGGAAC
TTGGTCTCTAATGGCTATGCCATCTGATACTACTGGTAAACCATCTGGTACTACTGTTGATCCATCTAAA
CCAGATTATTCTGCTCCAAGATATTGGATTGATAAATGTATTGTTCAATTGTTGGATGCTACTACTGAAG
AAATTGTTATGGAAAGATTTTCTTCTGGTTTTGGTATGTGGGATTCTGTTTCTTATTTGGGTCATACTTA
TCAATTTAGATTGGATCAAGATTGTAAAACTATTTGGGGTGATTCTAGAGGTTCTATTCATCCATCTGTT
AAATTTAGAAAAGTTAGAGCTAGAGTTAATATGCATACTAGAAAATTAGATCCATTGTATGTTGTTGATT
GAGCTTAGAGACCAAGTTCATCCCAATGGCGCGCCGAGCTTGGCTCGAGCATGGTCATAGCTGTTTCCTG
TGTGAAATTGTTATCCGCTCACAATTCCACACAACATACGAGCCGGAAGCATAAAGTGTAAAGCCTGGGG
TGCCTAATGAGTGAGCTAACTCACATTAATTGCGTTGCGCTCACTGCCCGCTTTCCAGTCGGGAAACCTG
TCGTGCCAGCTGCATTAATGAATCGGCCAACGCGCGGGGAGAGGCGGTTTGCGTATTGGGCGCTCTTCCG
CTTCCTCGCTCACTGACTCGCTGCGCTCGGTCGTTCGGCTGCGGCGAGCGGTATCAGCTCACTCAAAGGC
GGTAATACGGTTATCCACAGAATCAGGGGATAACGCAGGAAAGAACATGTGAGCAAAAGGCCAGCAAAAG
GCCAGGAACCGTAAAAAGGCCGCGTTGCTGGCGTTTTTCCATAGGCTCCGCCCCCCTGACGAGCATCACA
AAAATCGACGCTCAAGTCAGAGGTGGCGAAACCCGACAGGACTATAAAGATACCAGGCGTTTCCCCCTGG
AAGCTCCCTCGTGCGCTCTCCTGTTCCGACCCTGCCGCTTACCGGATACCTGTCCGCCTTTCTCCCTTCG
GGAAGCGTGGCGCTTTCTCATAGCTCACGCTGTAGGTATCTCAGTTCGGTGTAGGTCGTTCGCTCCAAGC
TGGGCTGTGTGCACGAACCCCCCGTTCAGCCCGACCGCTGCGCCTTATCCGGTAACTATCGTCTTGAGTC
CAACCCGGTAAGACACGACTTATCGCCACTGGCAGCAGCCACTGGTAACAGGATTAGCAGAGCGAGGTAT
GTAGGCGGTGCTACAGAGTTCTTGAAGTGGTGGCCTAACTACGGCTACACTAGAAGAACAGTATTTGGTA
TCTGCGCTCTGCTGAAGCCAGTTACCTTCGGAAAAAGAGTTGGTAGCTCTTGATCCGGCAAACAAACCAC
CGCTGGTAGCGGTGGTTTTTTTGTTTGCAAGCAGCAGATTACGCGCAGAAAAAAAGGATCTCAAGAAGAT
CCTTTGATCTTTTCTACGGGGTCTGACGCTCAGTGGAACGAAAACTCACGTTAAGGGATTTTGGTCATGA
GATTATCAAAAAGGATCTTCACCTAGATCCTTTTAAATTAAAAATGAAGTTTTAAATCAATCTAAAGTAT
ATATGAGTAAACTTGGTCTGACAGTTAGAAAAACTCATCGAGCATCAAATGAAACTGCAATTTATTCATA
TCAGGATTATCAATACCATATTTTTGAAAAAGCCGTTTCTGTAATGAAGGAGAAAACTCACCGAGGCAGT
TCCATAGGATGGCAAGATCCTGGTATCGGTCTGCGATTCCGACTCGTCCAACATCAATACAACCTATTAA
TTTCCCCTCGTCAAAAATAAGGTTATCAAGTGAGAAATCACCATGAGTGACGACTGAATCCGGTGAGAAT
GGCAAAAGTTTATGCATTTCTTTCCAGACTTGTTCAACAGGCCAGCCATTACGCTCGTCATCAAAATCAC
TCGCATCAACCAAACCGTTATTCATTCGTGATTGCGCCTGAGCGAGACGAAATACGCGATCGCTGTTAAA
AGGACAATTACAAACAGGAATCGAATGCAACCGGCGCAGGAACACTGCCAGCGCATCAACAATATTTTCA
CCTGAATCAGGATATTCTTCTAATACCTGGAATGCTGTTTTCCCAGGGATCGCAGTGGTGAGTAACCATG
CATCATCAGGAGTACGGATAAAATGCTTGATGGTCGGAAGAGGCATAAATTCCGTCAGCCAGTTTAGTCT
GACCATCTCATCTGTAACATCATTGGCAACGCTACCTTTGCCATGTTTCAGAAACAACTCTGGCGCATCG
GGCTTCCCATACAATCGATAGATTGTCGCACCTGATTGCCCGACATTATCGCGAGCCCATTTATACCCAT
ATAAATCAGCATCCATGTTGGAATTTAATCGCGGCCTAGAGCAAGACGTTTCCCGTTGAATATGGCTCAT
ACTCTTCCTTTTTCAATATTATTGAAGCATTTATCAGGGTTATTGTCTCATGAGCGGATACATATTTGAA
TGTATTTAGAAAAATAAACAAATAGGGGTTCCGCGCACATTTCCCCGAAAAGTGCCACCTGACGTCTAAG
AAACCATTATTATCATGACATTAACCTATAAAAATAGGCGTATCACGAGGCCCTTTCGTC
Features (pLannotate 1.2.2; 10 found; start..end, strand, type, name):
    137..236     +  misc_feature   bom (fragment): basis of mobility region from pBR322
    242..399     -  CDS            lacZα (fragment): LacZα fragment of β-galactosidase; lacZ fragment
    848..864     -  protein_bind   lac operator: The lac repressor binds to the lac operator to inhibit transcription in E. coli. This inhibition can be relieved by adding lactose or isopropyl-β-D-thiogalactopyranoside (IPTG). lac repressor encoded by lacI
    872..902     -  promoter       lac promoter: promoter for the E. coli lac operon
    917..938     -  protein_bind   CAP binding site: CAP binding activates transcription in the presence of cAMP. E. coli catabolite activator protein
    951..1043    -  CDS            lacI (fragment): lac repressor; lacI; The lac repressor binds to the lac operator to inhibit transcription in E. coli. This inhibition can be relieved by adding lactose or isopropyl-β-D-thiogalactopyranoside (IPTG).
   1226..1814    -  rep_origin     ori: high-copy-number ColE1/pMB1/pBR322/pUC origin of replication
   1985..2800    -  CDS            KanR: aminoglycoside phosphotransferase; aph(3')-Ia; confers resistance to kanamycin in bacteria or G418 (Geneticin®) in eukaryotes
   2801..2905    -  promoter       AmpR promoter: bla
   3000..35      +  CDS            rop (fragment) (across the origin): Rop protein, which maintains plasmids at low copy number; rop
