[The description below was written by a language model from this plasmid's Addgene catalogue record and pLannotate feature annotations shown in this document.]
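Description:
pUC57-Kan_ina168_g4671 is a small, high-copy E. coli cloning plasmid (3,000 bp in the deposited sequence) that serves as a Level 0 module for Golden Gate assembly. It is built on the pUC57-Kan backbone, which replicates from a ColE1/pUC-type origin and is selected with kanamycin through an aph(3')-Ia aminoglycoside phosphotransferase gene, annotated here as lying directly downstream of a bla (AmpR) promoter. Short remnants of bom, rop and lacI are also detected; these are backbone fragments rather than functional genes.

The insert, ina168_g4671, is a sequence from the fungus Magnaporthe oryzae and belongs to a clone collection of M. oryzae effector genes that share sequence and structural similarity across host-specific lineages. It was placed at the EcoRV site within the lacZα region. The feature table is consistent with this: only a fragment of lacZα is recognised, and an unannotated stretch of roughly 450 bp separates it from the lac operator, lac promoter and CAP binding site, which is where the insert presumably lies. The insert itself was not annotated, so the record gives no details of its exact boundaries, any tags, or the type IIS restriction sites and overhangs that flank it. lacZ is listed as a selectable marker, reflecting the blue/white screening capacity of the parental backbone. M13 forward and reverse primer sites flank the cloning region for sequence verification.

As a Level 0 part, the plasmid carries no promoter for expression in fungi or plants. It is intended as a donor from which the effector sequence can be released and combined with promoters, tags and terminators in higher-level Golden Gate assemblies, for example for functional studies of the effector.
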