Addgene plasmid #121368: pUC57-Kan_ina168_g4671
Purpose: Level 0 Golden-Gate compatible vector
Depositing lab: Sophien Kamoun. Depositing organization: Sainsbury Laboratory, Norwich. Publication: A Clone Resource of Magnaporthe oryzae Effectors That Share Sequence and Structural Similarities Across Host-Specific Lineages. Petit-Houdenot Y, Langner T, Harant A, Win J, Kamoun S. Mol Plant Microbe Interact. 2020 Aug;33(8):1032-1035. doi: 10.1094/MPMI-03-20-0052-A. Epub 2020 Jun 22. PubMed 32460610.
Backbone
  Vector backbone: pUC57-Kan
  Backbone size w/o insert (bp): 2626
  Vector type: Golden Gate
  Selectable markers: lacZ
Growth in bacteria
  Bacterial resistance: Kanamycin, 50 μg/mL
  Growth temperature: 37°C
  Growth strain: DH5alpha
  Copy number: High Copy
Gene/Insert
  Gene/Insert name: ina168_g4671
  Mutation: Magnaporthe oryzae
  Cloning method: Restriction Enzyme; 5′ cloning site EcoRV (unknown if destroyed); 3′ cloning site EcoRV (unknown if destroyed)
  Sequencing primers: 5′ M13Fw; 3′ M13Rv
Terms and licenses: Academic/Nonprofit Terms; Industry Terms: Not Available to Industry
How to cite: pUC57-Kan_ina168_g4671 was a gift from Sophien Kamoun (Addgene plasmid # 121368 ; http://n2t.net/addgene:121368 ; RRID:Addgene_121368)
