>Addgene plasmid #121368 | pUC57-Kan_ina168_g4671 | depositor partial sequence | sequence record 230988 | ina168_g4671
TTGGTCTCTAATGGCTATGCCATCTGATACTACTGGTAAACCATCTGGTACTACTGTTGATCCATCTAAA
CCAGATTATTCTGCTCCAAGATATTGGATTGATAAATGTATTGTTCAATTGTTGGATGCTACTACTGAAG
AAATTGTTATGGAAAGATTTTCTTCTGGTTTTGGTATGTGGGATTCTGTTTCTTATTTGGGTCATACTTA
TCAATTTAGATTGGATCAAGATTGTAAAACTATTTGGGGTGATTCTAGAGGTTCTATTCATCCATCTGTT
AAATTTAGAAAAGTTAGAGCTAGAGTTAATATGCATACTAGAAAATTAGATCCATTGTATGTTGTTGATT
GAGCTTAGAGACCAA
