>Addgene plasmid #121368 | pUC57-Kan_ina168_g4671 | depositor partial sequence | sequence record 230989 | empty_vector
TCGCGCGTTTCGGTGATGACGGTGAAAACCTCTGACACATGCAGCTCCCGGAGACGGTCACAGCTTGTCT
GTAAGCGGATGCCGGGAGCAGACAAGCCCGTCAGGGCGCGTCAGCGGGTGTTGGCGGGTGTCGGGGCTGG
CTTAACTATGCGGCATCAGAGCAGATTGTACTGAGAGTGCACCATATGCGGTGTGAAATACCGCACAGAT
GCGTAAGGAGAAAATACCGCATCAGGCGCCATTCGCCATTCAGGCTGCGCAACTGTTGGGAAGGGCGATC
GGTGCGGGCCTCTTCGCTATTACGCCAGCTGGCGAAAGGGGGATGTGCTGCAAGGCGATTAAGTTGGGTA
ACGCCAGGGTTTTCCCAGTCACGACGTTGTAAAACGACGGCCAGTGAATTGACGCGTATTGGGATATCCC
AATGGCGCGCCGAGCTTGGCTCGAGCATGGTCATAGCTGTTTCCTGTGTGAAATTGTTATCCGCTCACAA
TTCCACACAACATACGAGCCGGAAGCATAAAGTGTAAAGCCTGGGGTGCCTAATGAGTGAGCTAACTCAC
ATTAATTGCGTTGCGCTCACTGCCCGCTTTCCAGTCGGGAAACCTGTCGTGCCAGCTGCATTAATGAATC
GGCCAACGCGCGGGGAGAGGCGGTTTGCGTATTGGGCGCTCTTCCGCTTCCTCGCTCACTGACTCGCTGC
GCTCGGTCGTTCGGCTGCGGCGAGCGGTATCAGCTCACTCAAAGGCGGTAATACGGTTATCCACAGAATC
AGGGGATAACGCAGGAAAGAACATGTGAGCAAAAGGCCAGCAAAAGGCCAGGAACCGTAAAAAGGCCGCG
TTGCTGGCGTTTTTCCATAGGCTCCGCCCCCCTGACGAGCATCACAAAAATCGACGCTCAAGTCAGAGGT
GGCGAAACCCGACAGGACTATAAAGATACCAGGCGTTTCCCCCTGGAAGCTCCCTCGTGCGCTCTCCTGT
TCCGACCCTGCCGCTTACCGGATACCTGTCCGCCTTTCTCCCTTCGGGAAGCGTGGCGCTTTCTCATAGC
TCACGCTGTAGGTATCTCAGTTCGGTGTAGGTCGTTCGCTCCAAGCTGGGCTGTGTGCACGAACCCCCCG
TTCAGCCCGACCGCTGCGCCTTATCCGGTAACTATCGTCTTGAGTCCAACCCGGTAAGACACGACTTATC
GCCACTGGCAGCAGCCACTGGTAACAGGATTAGCAGAGCGAGGTATGTAGGCGGTGCTACAGAGTTCTTG
AAGTGGTGGCCTAACTACGGCTACACTAGAAGAACAGTATTTGGTATCTGCGCTCTGCTGAAGCCAGTTA
CCTTCGGAAAAAGAGTTGGTAGCTCTTGATCCGGCAAACAAACCACCGCTGGTAGCGGTGGTTTTTTTGT
TTGCAAGCAGCAGATTACGCGCAGAAAAAAAGGATCTCAAGAAGATCCTTTGATCTTTTCTACGGGGTCT
GACGCTCAGTGGAACGAAAACTCACGTTAAGGGATTTTGGTCATGAGATTATCAAAAAGGATCTTCACCT
AGATCCTTTTAAATTAAAAATGAAGTTTTAAATCAATCTAAAGTATATATGAGTAAACTTGGTCTGACAG
TTAGAAAAACTCATCGAGCATCAAATGAAACTGCAATTTATTCATATCAGGATTATCAATACCATATTTT
TGAAAAAGCCGTTTCTGTAATGAAGGAGAAAACTCACCGAGGCAGTTCCATAGGATGGCAAGATCCTGGT
ATCGGTCTGCGATTCCGACTCGTCCAACATCAATACAACCTATTAATTTCCCCTCGTCAAAAATAAGGTT
ATCAAGTGAGAAATCACCATGAGTGACGACTGAATCCGGTGAGAATGGCAAAAGTTTATGCATTTCTTTC
CAGACTTGTTCAACAGGCCAGCCATTACGCTCGTCATCAAAATCACTCGCATCAACCAAACCGTTATTCA
TTCGTGATTGCGCCTGAGCGAGACGAAATACGCGATCGCTGTTAAAAGGACAATTACAAACAGGAATCGA
ATGCAACCGGCGCAGGAACACTGCCAGCGCATCAACAATATTTTCACCTGAATCAGGATATTCTTCTAAT
ACCTGGAATGCTGTTTTCCCAGGGATCGCAGTGGTGAGTAACCATGCATCATCAGGAGTACGGATAAAAT
GCTTGATGGTCGGAAGAGGCATAAATTCCGTCAGCCAGTTTAGTCTGACCATCTCATCTGTAACATCATT
GGCAACGCTACCTTTGCCATGTTTCAGAAACAACTCTGGCGCATCGGGCTTCCCATACAATCGATAGATT
GTCGCACCTGATTGCCCGACATTATCGCGAGCCCATTTATACCCATATAAATCAGCATCCATGTTGGAAT
TTAATCGCGGCCTAGAGCAAGACGTTTCCCGTTGAATATGGCTCATACTCTTCCTTTTTCAATATTATTG
AAGCATTTATCAGGGTTATTGTCTCATGAGCGGATACATATTTGAATGTATTTAGAAAAATAAACAAATA
GGGGTTCCGCGCACATTTCCCCGAAAAGTGCCACCTGACGTCTAAGAAACCATTATTATCATGACATTAA
CCTATAAAAATAGGCGTATCACGAGGCCCTTTCGTC
