>Addgene plasmid #121368 | pUC57-Kan_ina168_g4671 | addgene partial sequence | sequence record 238264 | M13-F20 5'-TGTAAAACGACGGCCAGT-3'
TTGGTCTCTAATGGCTATGCCATCTGATACTACTGGTAAACCATCTGGTACTACTGTTGATCCATCTAAA
CCAGATTATTCTGCTCCAAGATATTGGATTGATAAATGTATTGTTCAATTGTTGGATGCTACTACTGAAG
AAATTGTTATGGAAAGATTTTCTTCTGGTTTTGGTATGTGGGATTCTGTTTCTTATTTGGGTCATACTTA
TCAATTTAGATTGGATCAAGATTGTAAAACTATTTGGGGTGATTCTAGAGGTTCTATTCATCCATCTGTT
AAATTTAGAAAAGTTAGAGCTAGAGTTAATATGCATACTAGAAAATTAGATCCATTGTATGTTGTTGATT
GAGCTTAGAGACCAAGTTCATCCCAATGGCGCGCCGAGCTTGGCTCGAGCATGGTCATAGCTGTTTCCTG
TGTGAAATTGTTATCCGCTCACAATTCCACACAACATACGAGCCGGAAGCATAAAGTGTAAAGCCTGGGG
TGCCTAATGAGTGAGCTAACTCACATTAATTGCGTTGCGCTCACTGCCCGCTTTCCAGTCGGGAAACCTG
TCGTGCCAGCTGCATTAATGAATCGGCCAACGCGCGGGGAGAGGCGGTTTGCGTATTGGGCGCTCTTCCG
CTTCCTCGCTCACTGACTCGCTGCGCTCGGTCGTTCGGCTGCGGCGAGCGGTATCAGCTCACTCAAAGGC
GGTAATACGGTTATCCACAGAATCAGGGGATAACGCAGGAAAGAACATGTGAGCAAAAGGCCAGCAAAAG
GCCAGGAACCGTAAAAAGGCCGCGTTGCTGGCGTTTTTCCATAGGCTCCGCCCCCCTGACGAGCATCACA
AAAATCGACGCTCAAGTCAGA
